Addgene plasmid #165907: pBlastR-5xUAS-sfGFP-GMRWhite
Purpose: Blasticidin resistant 5xUAS sfGFP GMR-White CDS response vector. Contains an Alpha level GB2.0 entry point for addition of custom assemblies utilizing blue-white bacterial colony screening
Depositing lab: Koen Venken. Depositing organization: Baylor College of Medicine. Publication: Multiplexed drug-based selection and counterselection genetic manipulations in Drosophila. Matinyan N, Karkhanis MS, Gonzalez Y, Jain A, Saltzman A, Malovannaya A, Sarrion-Perdigones A, Dierick HA, Venken KJT. Cell Rep. 2021 Sep 14;36(11):109700. doi: 10.1016/j.celrep.2021.109700. PubMed 34525356.
Backbone
  Vector backbone: pColE1_AlphaOmega
  Backbone size w/o insert (bp): 2967
  Vector type: Synthetic Biology
Growth in bacteria
  Bacterial resistance: Spectinomycin, 50 μg/mL
  Growth temperature: 37°C
  Growth strain: DH10B
  Copy number: High Copy
Gene/Insert
  Gene/Insert name: Selectable UAS Response Vector
  Species: Synthetic
  Insert size (bp): 5000
  Cloning method: Restriction Enzyme; 5′ cloning site Unknown (unknown if destroyed)
Terms and licenses: Academic/Nonprofit Terms; Industry Terms: Not Available to Industry
Depositor comments: Terminal Alpha Entry
How to cite: pBlastR-5xUAS-sfGFP-GMRWhite was a gift from Koen Venken (Addgene plasmid # 165907 ; http://n2t.net/addgene:165907 ; RRID:Addgene_165907)
