[The description below was written by a language model from this plasmid's Addgene catalogue record and pLannotate feature annotations shown in this document.]
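Description:
pBlastR-5xUAS-sfGFP-GMRWhite is a synthetic-biology vector for Drosophila transgenesis, built on the pColE1_AlphaOmega backbone as a GAL4-responsive "response" plasmid that can be selected in flies with a drug. It is maintained in E. coli at high copy from a ColE1/pUC-type origin and selected with spectinomycin through the aadA gene, which sits downstream of integron-derived promoter remnants. An f1 origin is also annotated. The sequenced record is 8,071 nt, in line with the stated sizes of roughly 3 kb for the backbone and 5 kb for the insert.

The fly-directed payload consists of three expression units plus an integration site. A φC31 attB site permits integrase-mediated insertion into attP docking sites in the genome. Next to it, a Drosophila hsp70 promoter drives bsr (blasticidin S deaminase) with an HSV TK polyadenylation signal, giving blasticidin resistance for drug-based selection of transgenic animals. The reporter unit places five tandem GAL4-binding UAS repeats upstream of a GFP coding sequence. The catalogue describes this as sfGFP, while the automated annotation labels it oxGFP. It is terminated by an SV40 poly(A) signal, so fluorescence depends on a GAL4 driver. The third unit carries the white coding sequence, also followed by an SV40 poly(A) signal, as a visible eye-colour marker. The name indicates GMR (eye-specific) control, but no GMR element is annotated in the feature table.

A lacZα fragment with a pUC-type multiple cloning site, flanked by SP6 and T7 promoters, corresponds to the Alpha-level GoldenBraid 2.0 entry point. Custom assemblies that replace this cassette are identified by blue-white colony screening. The plasmid belongs to a toolkit for multiplexed drug-based selection and counterselection in Drosophila.
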