Features (pLannotate 1.2.2; 20 found; start..end, strand, type, name):
    431..2491    +  CDS            w: WHITE_DROME - Experimental evidence at transcript level: Swiss-Prot protein existence level 2. Part of a membrane-spanning permease system necessary for the transport of pigment precursors into pigment cells responsible for eye color. White dimerize with brown for the transport of guanine. Scarlet and white complex transports a metabolic intermediate (such as 3- hydroxy kynurenine) from the cytoplasm into the pigment granules. From Drosophila melanogaster (Fruit fly).
   2499..2633    -  polyA_signal   SV40 poly(A) signal: SV40 polyadenylation signal
   2811..2903    +  protein_bind   5X UAS: five tandem copies of the "ScaI site" 17-mer CGGAGTACTGTCCTCCG, an upstream activating sequence (UAS) that efficiently binds yeast Gal4 (Webster et al., 1988; Pfeiffer et al., 2010) GAL4
   3066..3782    +  CDS            oxGFP: oxGFP is a basic (constitutively fluorescent) green fluorescent protein published in 2015, derived from Aequorea victoria.
   3790..3924    -  polyA_signal   SV40 poly(A) signal: SV40 polyadenylation signal
   4093..4681    -  rep_origin     ori: high-copy-number ColE1/pMB1/pBR322/pUC origin of replication
   4887..4910    +  promoter       Pc promoter (fragment): intI1 (promoter lies within the coding sequence); class 1 integron promoter
   5086..5142    +  CDS            GmR (fragment): gentamycin acetyltransferase; aacC1; confers resistance to gentamycin
   5149..5937    +  CDS            aadA: S3AD_ECOLX - Experimental evidence at protein level: Swiss-Prot protein existence level 1. Mediates bacterial resistance to the antibiotics streptomycin and spectinomycin. From Escherichia coli.
   5995..6450    +  rep_origin     f1 ori (sequence partly withheld): f1 bacteriophage origin of replication; arrow indicates direction of (+) strand synthesis
   6474..6521    +  promoter       EM7 promoter: synthetic bacterial promoter&nbsp
   6575..6593    +  promoter       SP6 promoter: promoter for bacteriophage SP6 RNA polymerase
   6600..6656    -  misc_feature   MCS: pUC18/19 multiple cloning site
   6659..6677    -  promoter       T7 promoter: promoter for bacteriophage T7 RNA polymerase
   6680..6837    +  CDS            lacZα (fragment): LacZα fragment of β-galactosidase; lacZ fragment
   6843..6933    -  misc_feature   bom (fragment): basis of mobility region from pBR322
   6985..7054    +  protein_bind   attB: attB site for the φC31 integrase (Groth et al., 2000) phage φC31 integrase
   7082..7530    +  promoter       hsp70 promoter: Drosophila melanogaster hsp70Bb promoter
   7623..8042    +  CDS            bsr: BSR_BACCE - Experimental evidence at protein level: Swiss-Prot protein existence level 1. Catalyzes the deamination of the cytosine moiety of the antibiotics blasticidin S, cytomycin and acetylblasticidin S. From Bacillus cereus.
   8050..26      +  polyA_signal   HSV TK poly(A) signal (across the origin): herpes simplex virus thymidine kinase polyadenylation signal (Cole and Stacy, 1985)
>Addgene plasmid #165907 | pBlastR-5xUAS-sfGFP-GMRWhite | addgene full sequence | sequence record 326309 | Addgene NGS Result
ACGCACGGGTGTTGGGTCGTTTGTTCCGCTGTCAGGAGCGTACGACTAGCACCTGACTGTCGAGCCCAGT
GGAAACCCTTGAAATGCCTTTAAGTCGAGCCCAGTGGAAACCCTTGAAATGCCTTTAAGTCGAGCCCAGT
GGAAACCCTTGAAATGCCTTTAAGTCGAGCCCAGTGGAAACCCTTGAAATGCCTTTAAGTCGAGCCCAGT
GGAAACCCTTGAAATGCCTTTAAGTCGAGTAGCAGTCGAGGTAGGTACGTCATGCCCCTCCCGAGCTCGC
CCGGGGATCGAGCGCAGCGGTATAAAAGGGCGCGGGGTGGCTGAGAGCATCAGTTGTGAATGAATGTTCG
AGCCGAGCAGACGTGCCGCTGCCTTCGTTAATATCCTTTGAATAAGCCAACTTTGAATCACAAGACGCAT
ACCAAACCAAATGGGACAGGAGGACCAGGAGCTGCTGATCCGCGGAGGCTCCAAGCACCCAAGCGCCGAG
CACCTGAACAACGGCGATAGCGGAGCCGCCAGCCAGTCGTGCATCAATCAGGGATTTGGCCAGGCCAAGA
ATTACGGAACCCTGCTGCCCCCCAGCCCCCCAGAGGATAGCGGAAGCGGATCCGGACAGCTGGCCGAGAA
TCTGACGTACGCCTGGCATAACATGGATATCTTCGGCGCCGTGAACCAGCCAGGCAGTGGCTGGCGTCAG
CTGGTGAACCGCACCCGCGGACTGTTCTGCAATGAGCGCCATATCCCAGCCCCACGCAAGCACCTGCTGA
AGAATGTGTGCGGAGTGGCCTACCCCGGCGAGCTGCTGGCCGTGATGGGAAGTAGTGGCGCCGGAAAGAC
CACGCTGCTGAACGCCCTGGCCTTCCGCAGCCCCCAGGGCATTCAGGTGTCCCCAAGCGGCATGCGCCTG
CTGAACGGCCAGCCCGTGGATGCCAAGGAGATGCAGGCCCGCTGCGCCTACGTGCAGCAGGACGATCTGT
TCATCGGCAGCCTGACAGCCCGCGAGCATCTGATCTTTCAGGCCATGGTCCGCATGCCCCGCCACCTGAC
ATACCGTCAGCGCGTGGCCCGCGTGGACCAGGTCATCCAGGAGCTGAGCCTGAGCAAGTGCCAGCACACC
ATTATTGGCGTGCCAGGCCGCGTGAAGGGCCTGAGTGGCGGAGAGCGCAAGCGCCTGGCCTTTGCCAGCG
AGGCCCTGACCGATCCCCCCCTGCTGATTTGCGACGAGCCGACCAGCGGCCTGGATAGCTTCACCGCCCA
CTCCGTGGTGCAGGTGCTGAAGAAGCTGAGCCAGAAGGGAAAGACGGTCATTCTGACGATCCACCAGCCC
AGCTCGGAGCTGTTCGAGCTGTTTGATAAGATTCTGCTGATGGCCGAGGGACGCGTGGCCTTCCTGGGAA
CCCCAAGCGAGGCCGTGGATTTCTTCAGCTATGTGGGCGCCCAGTGCCCCACGAATTACAACCCCGCCGA
CTTCTATGTGCAAGTGCTGGCCGTGGTGCCAGGACGCGAGATTGAGAGCCGCGATCGCATTGCCAAGATC
TGCGATAACTTCGCCATCTCCAAGGTGGCCCGCGACATGGAGCAGCTGCTGGCCACGAAGAACCTGGAGA
AGCCCCTGGAGCAGCCCGAGAACGGCTATACGTATAAGGCTACCTGGTTTATGCAGTTTCGCGCCGTGCT
GTGGCGCAGCTGGCTGAGTGTGCTGAAGGAGCCCCTGCTGGTCAAGGTCCGCCTGATCCAGACCACGATG
GTGGCCATTCTGATCGGCCTGATCTTCCTGGGACAGCAGCTGACGCAGGTCGGAGTGATGAACATCAATG
GAGCCATTTTTCTGTTTCTGACGAACATGACGTTCCAGAACGTGTTCGCCACCATCAACGTGTTCACCAG
CGAGCTGCCCGTGTTCATGCGCGAGGCCCGCAGCCGCCTGTACCGCTGCGATACCTACTTCCTGGGAAAG
ACCATTGCCGAGCTGCCGCTGTTCCTGACCGTGCCCCTGGTGTTTACCGCCATTGCCTACCCCATGATTG
GCCTGCGTGCCGGAGTGCTGCATTTCTTTAATTGCCTGGCCCTGGTGACCCTGGTGGCCAACGTGTCGAC
CAGCTTCGGCTACCTGATCAGCTGCGCCTCCAGCAGCACCAGCATGGCCCTGAGCGTGGGACCCCCCGTG
ATTATCCCCTTCCTGCTGTTCGGCGGATTCTTTCTGAACTCCGGCAGCGTGCCCGTGTACCTGAAGTGGC
TGAGCTACCTGAGCTGGTTTCGCTACGCCAATGAGGGCCTGCTGATCAATCAGTGGGCCGATGTGGAGCC
CGGCGAGATCTCCTGCACCAGCAGCAACACGACCTGCCCCAGCAGCGGAAAGGTCATCCTGGAGACACTG
AATTTCAGTGCCGCCGACCTGCCACTGGATTATGTGGGCCTGGCCATCCTGATTGTGTCCTTCCGCGTGC
TGGCCTATCTGGCTCTGCGCCTGCGCGCTCGTCGCAAGGAGTGAGCTTGATCCAGACATGATAAGATACA
TTGATGAGTTTGGACAAACCACAACTAGAATGCAGTGAAAAAAATGCTTTATTTGTGAAATTTGTGATGC
TATTGCTTTATTTGTAACCATTATAAGCTGCAATAAACAAGTTAACAACAACAATTGCATTCATTTTATG
TTTCAGGTTCAGGGGGAGGTGTGGGAGGTTTTTTCAGTATGGCAAGCGCTCGACGAATTAACAAGCTTCG
CTCTATCTCGCTCTCTATCTCTCTCGATCGCTCGTGCTAAGCTTAAGACCGTGGAGAACAAGGAGAACCG
CTGTCAGGAGCGGAGTACTGTCCTCCGAGCGGAGTACTGTCCTCCGAGCGGAGTACTGTCCTCCGAGCGG
AGTACTGTCCTCCGAGCGGAGTACTGTCCTCCGTCCCGAGCTCGCCCGGGGATCGAGCGCAGCGGTATAA
AAGGGCGCGGGGTGGCTGAGAGCATCAGTTGTGAATGAATGTTCGAGCCGAGCAGACGTGCCGCTGCCTT
CGTTAATATCCTTTGAATAAGCCAACTTTGAATCACAAGACGCATACCAAACCAAATGGTGTCCAAGGGC
GAGGAGCTGTTCACCGGCGTGGTGCCCATCCTGGTGGAGCTGGATGGCGACGTGAACGGCCACAAGTTCA
GCGTGCGCGGCGAGGGCGAGGGCGACGCCACCAACGGCAAGCTGACCCTGAAGTTCATCTGCACCACCGG
CAAGCTGCCCGTGCCCTGGCCCACCCTGGTGACCACCCTGACCTACGGCGTGCAGTGCTTCAGCCGCTAC
CCCGATCACATGAAGCAGCACGATTTCTTCAAGAGCGCCATGCCCGAGGGCTACGTGCAGGAGCGCACCA
TCAGCTTCAAGGATGACGGCACCTACAAGACCCGCGCCGAGGTGAAGTTCGAGGGCGATACCCTGGTGAA
CCGCATCGAGCTGAAGGGCATCGATTTCAAGGAGGATGGCAACATCCTGGGCCACAAGCTGGAGTACAAC
TTCAACAGCCACAACGTGTACATCACCGCCGATAAGCAGAAGAACGGCATCAAGGCCAACTTCAAGATCC
GCCACAATGTGGAGGATGGCTCCGTGCAGCTGGCCGATCACTACCAGCAGAACACCCCCATCGGCGACGG
CCCAGTGCTGCTGCCCGATAACCACTACCTGAGCACCCAGAGCGTGCTGTCCAAGGACCCCAACGAGAAG
CGCGATCACATGGTGCTGCTGGAGTTCGTGACCGCCGCCGGCATCACCCTGGGCATGGATGAGCTGTACA
AGTAAGCTTGATCCAGACATGATAAGATACATTGATGAGTTTGGACAAACCACAACTAGAATGCAGTGAA
AAAAATGCTTTATTTGTGAAATTTGTGATGCTATTGCTTTATTTGTAACCATTATAAGCTGCAATAAACA
AGTTAACAACAACAATTGCATTCATTTTATGTTTCAGGTTCAGGGGGAGGTGTGGGAGGTTTTTTCGCTT
GACACGGTTATCCACAGAATCAGGGGATAACGCAGGAAAGAACATGTGAGCAAAAGGCCAGCAAAAGGCC
AGGAACCGTAAAAAGGCCGCGTTGCTGGCGTTTTTCCATAGGCTCCGCCCCCCTGACGAGCATCACAAAA
ATCGACGCTCAAGTCAGAGGTGGCGAAACCCGACAGGACTATAAAGATACCAGGCGTTTCCCCCTGGAAG
CTCCCTCGTGCGCTCTCCTGTTCCGACCCTGCCGCTTACCGGATACCTGTCCGCCTTTCTCCCTTCGGGA
AGCGTGGCGCTTTCTCATAGCTCACGCTGTAGGTATCTCAGTTCGGTGTAGGTCGTTCGCTCCAAGCTGG
GCTGTGTGCACGAACCCCCCGTTCAGCCCGACCGCTGCGCCTTATCCGGTAACTATCGTCTTGAGTCCAA
CCCGGTAAGACACGACTTATCGCCACTGGCAGCAGCCACTGGTAACAGGATTAGCAGAGCGAGGTATGTA
GGCGGTGCTACAGAGTTCTTGAAGTGGTGGCCTAACTACGGCTACACTAGAAGAACAGTATTTGGTATCT
GCGCTCTGCTGAAGCCAGTTACCTTCGGAAAAAGAGTTGGTAGCTCTTGATCCGGCAAACAAACCACCGC
TGGTAGCGGTGGTTTTTTTGTTTGCAAGCAGCAGATTACGCGCAGAAAAAAAGGATCTCAAGAAGATCCT
TTGATCTTTTCTACGGGGTCTGACGCTCAGTGGAACGAAAACTCACGTTAAGGGATTTTGGTCATGAGAT
TATCAAAAAGGATCTTCACCTAGATCCTTTTGTGACCAGCCAGGACAGAAATGCCTCGACTTCGCTGCTA
CCCAAGGTTGCCGGGTGACGCACACCGTGGAAACGGATGAAGGCACGAACCCAGTGGACATAAGCCTGTT
CGGTTCGTAAGCTGTAATGCAAGTAGCGTATGCGCTCACGCAACTGGTCCAGAACCTTGACCGAACGCAG
CGGTGGTAACGGCGCAGTGGCGGTTTTCATGGCTTGTTATGACTGTTTTTTTGGGGTACAGTCTATGCCT
CGGGCATCCAAGCAGCAAGCGCGTTACGCCGTGGGTCGATGTTTGATGTTATGGAGCAGCAACGATGTTA
CGCAGCAGGGCAGTCGCCCTAAAACAAAGTTAAACATTATGAGGGAAGCGGTGATCGCCGAAGTATCGAC
TCAACTATCAGAGGTAGTTGGCGTCATCGAGCGCCATCTCGAACCGACGTTGCTGGCCGTACATTTGTAC
GGCTCCGCAGTGGATGGCGGCCTGAAGCCACACAGTGATATTGATTTGCTGGTTACGGTGACCGTAAGGC
TTGATGAAACAACGCGGCGAGCTTTGATCAACGACCTTTTGGAAACTTCGGCTTCCCCTGGAGAGAGCGA
GATTCTCCGCGCTGTAGAAGTCACCATTGTTGTGCACGACGACATCATTCCGTGGCGTTATCCAGCTAAG
CGCGAACTGCAATTTGGAGAATGGCAGCGCAATGACATTCTTGCAGGTATCTTCGAGCCAGCCACGATCG
ACATTGATCTGGCTATCTTGCTGACAAAAGCAAGAGAACATAGCGTTGCCTTGGTAGGTCCAGCGGCGGA
GGAACTCTTTGATCCGGTTCCTGAACAGGATCTATTTGAGGCGCTAAATGAAACCTTAACGCTATGGAAC
TCGCCGCCCGACTGGGCTGGCGATGAGCGAAATGTAGTGCTTACGTTGTCCCGCATTTGGTACAGCGCAG
TAACCGGCAAAATCGCGCCGAAGGATGTAGCTGCCGACTGGGCAATGGAGCGCCTGCCGGCCCAGTATCA
GCCCGTCATACTTGAAGCTAGACAGGCTTATCTTGGACAAGAAGAAGATCGTTTGGCCTCGCGCGCAGAT
CAGTTGGAAGAATTTGTCCACTACGTGAAAGGCGAGATCACCAAGGTAGTCGGCAAATAATCACTAGACC
AATGTTACACATATATACTTTAGATTGATTTAAAACTTCATGT
[125 nt withheld, positions 5994-6118]
C
[91 nt withheld, positions 6120-6210]
AGGGTGATGGTTCACGTAGTGGGCCAGCGCCCTGATAGACGGTTTTTCGCCCTTTGACGTTGGAGTCCAC
GTTCTTT
[37 nt withheld, positions 6288-6324]
ACCCTATCTCGGTCTATTCTTTTGATTTATAAGGGATTTTGCCGATTTCGGCCTATTGGTTAAAAAATGA
GCTGATTTAACAAAAATTTAACGCGAATTTTAACAAAATATTAACGCTTACAATTTTAACGGATCAGCGA
GAGACCCCTGTTGACAATTAATCATCGGCATAGTATATCGGCATAGTATAATACGACAAGGTGAGGAACT
AAACCCAGGAGGCAGATCATGACCATGATTACGCCAAGCTATTTAGGTGACACTATAGAATACTCAAGCT
TGCATGCCTGCAGGTCGACTCTAGAGGATCCCCGGGTACCGAGCTCGAATTCGCCCTATAGTGAGTCGTA
TTACAATTCACTGGCCGTCGTTTTACAACGTCGTGACTGGGAAAACCCTGGCGTTACCCAACTTAATCGC
CTTGCAGCACATCCCCCTTTCGCCAGCTGGCGTAATAGCGAAGAGGCCCGCACCGATCGCCCTTCCCAAC
AGTTGCGCAGCCTGAATGGCGAATGACGCCTGATGCGGTATTTTCTCCTTACGCATCTGTGCGGTATTTC
ACACCGCATATGGTGCACTCTCAGTACAATCTGCTCTGATGCCGCATAGGGTCTCTCTCCGGATCCCAGG
GAGGAATTGGTCGACGATGTAGGTCACTGTCTCGAAGCCGCGGTGCGGGTGCCAGGGCGTGCCCTTGGGC
TCCCCGGGCGCGTACTCCACCTCACCCATCTGGTCCATCATGATGCGCTGTCAGGAGCTAGAATCCCAAA
ACAAACTGGTTATTGTGGTAGGTCATTTGTTTGGCAGAAAGAAAACTCGAGAAATTTCTCTGGCCGTTAT
TCGTTATTCTCTCTTTTCTTTTTGGGTCGCTCCCTCTCTGCACTAATGCTCTCTCACTCTGTCACACAGT
AAACGGCATACTGCTCTCGTTGGTTCGAGAGAGCGCGCCTCGAATGTTCGCGAAAAGAGCGCCGGAGTAT
AAATAGAGGCGCTTCGTCTACGGAGCGACAATTCAATTCAAACAAGCAAAGTGAACACGTCGCTAAGCGA
AAGCTAAGCAAATAAACAAGCGCAGCTGAACAAGCTAAACAATCTGCAGTAAAGTGCAAGTTAAAGTGAA
TCAATTAAAAGTAACCAGCAACCAAGTAAATCAACTGCAACTACTGAAATCTGCCAAGAAGTAATTATTG
AATACAAGAAGAGAACACTCAATACTCGAATCCATGTGGGAGTTTATTCTTGACACAGATATTTATGATA
TAATAACTGAGTAAGCTTAACATAAGGAGGAAAACAAAATGAAAACCTTCAACATCAGCCAGCAGGACCT
GGAACTGGTGGAGGTGGCTACCGAGAAGATTACGATGCTCTACGAGGATAACAAGCACCACGTGGGAGCT
GCCATTCGCACCAAGACGGGCGAGATTATCAGTGCCGTGCACATTGAGGCCTACATCGGACGCGTGACCG
TGTGTGCCGAGGCCATTGCCATTGGCAGTGCCGTGAGCAACGGCCAGAAGGATTTTGATACCATTGTGGC
CGTGCGTCACCCATACTCCGATGAGGTGGACCGTAGCATCCGTGTCGTGTCCCCGTGTGGAATGTGCCGT
GAGCTGATTAGCGATTACGCCCCCGATTGCTTCGTGCTGATTGAGATGAACGGCAAGCTGGTCAAGACCA
CCATTGAGGAACTGATTCCCCTGAAGTATACCCGTAACTAAGCTTGGCAATAAAAAGACAGAATAAA
